Addgene plasmid #197396: pSUMO mouse METAP1 1-59
Purpose: Expresses SUMO-tagged mouse METAP1, residues 1-59
Depositing lab: David Giedroc. Depositing organization: Indiana University, Bloomington. Publication: Zn-regulated GTPase metalloprotein activator 1 modulates vertebrate zinc homeostasis. Weiss A, Murdoch CC, Edmonds KA, Jordan MR, Monteith AJ, Perera YR, Rodriguez Nassif AM, Petoletti AM, Beavers WN, Munneke MJ, Drury SL, Krystofiak ES, Thalluri K, Wu H, Kruse ARS, DiMarchi RD, Caprioli RM, Spraggins JM, Chazin WJ, Giedroc DP, Skaar EP. Cell. 2022 Jun 9;185(12):2148-2163.e27. doi: 10.1016/j.cell.2022.04.011. Epub 2022 May 17. PubMed 35584702.
Backbone
  Vector backbone: pSUMO
  Vector type: Bacterial Expression
Growth in bacteria
  Bacterial resistance: Kanamycin, 50 μg/mL
  Growth temperature: 37°C
  Growth strain: DH5alpha
  Copy number: Unknown
Gene/Insert
  Gene/Insert name: METAP1 1-59
  Species: M. musculus (mouse)
  Entrez Gene: Metap1 (a.k.a. 1700029C17Rik, mKIAA0094)
  Tag / fusion protein: SUMO (N terminal on backbone)
  Cloning method: Gibson Cloning
  Sequencing primers: 5′ T7; 3′ T7rev
Terms and licenses: Academic/Nonprofit Terms; Industry Terms: Not Available to Industry
How to cite: pSUMO mouse METAP1 1-59 was a gift from David Giedroc (Addgene plasmid # 197396 ; http://n2t.net/addgene:197396 ; RRID:Addgene_197396)
