[The description below was written by a language model from this plasmid's Addgene catalogue record and pLannotate feature annotations shown in this document.]
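Description:
pSUMO mouse METAP1 1-59 is a bacterial expression plasmid of about 5.7 kb built on the pSUMO backbone, a pET-style vector. It carries a ColE1/pBR322-type origin together with the bom region and the rop gene, which normally restrains copy number (the catalogue lists copy number as unknown), as well as an f1 phage origin. Selection is by kanamycin through an aph(3')-Ia resistance gene. Short tetracycline-resistance gene fragments annotated around lacI appear to be non-functional remnants of the pBR322 lineage.

The expression cassette is driven by a T7 promoter followed by a lac operator and the T7 gene 10 ribosome binding site, with the plasmid-encoded lacI repressor keeping transcription off until it is relieved by IPTG in a host that supplies T7 RNA polymerase. The open reading frame encodes a yeast SMT3-derived SUMO tag fused at the N terminus to residues 1-59 of mouse methionine aminopeptidase 1 (Metap1), inserted by Gibson cloning. The automated annotation matched this segment to the human orthologue, but the catalogue gives the species as mouse. SUMO tags generally aid solubility and can be removed by a SUMO-specific protease. A His-tag fragment and a short T7 gene 10-related segment are annotated downstream of the insert, ahead of the T7 terminator. The record does not say whether these are translated as part of the fusion, and the catalogue lists only the N-terminal SUMO tag.

The construct is intended for recombinant production of the N-terminal fragment of METAP1 in E. coli. It was deposited in connection with work on a zinc-regulated GTPase metalloprotein activator and vertebrate zinc homeostasis.
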