Features (pLannotate 1.2.2; 20 found; start..end, strand, type, name):
     23..41      +  promoter       T7 promoter: promoter for bacteriophage T7 RNA polymerase
     42..66      +  protein_bind   lac operator: The lac repressor binds to the lac operator to inhibit transcription in E. coli. This inhibition can be relieved by adding lactose or isopropyl-β-D-thiogalactopyranoside (IPTG). lac repressor encoded by lacI
     81..103     +  RBS            RBS: efficient ribosome binding site from bacteriophage T7 gene 10 (Olins and Rangwala, 1989)
    140..426     +  CDS            SUMO (fragment): cleavable ubiquitin-like protein tag; S. cerevisiae SMT3 (truncated and modified); modified to prevent cleavage by eukaryotic SUMO proteases
    434..610     +  CDS            METAP1 (fragment): MAP11_HUMAN - Also known as KIAA0094. Experimental evidence at protein level: Swiss-Prot protein existence level 1. Cotranslationally removes the N-terminal methionine from nascent proteins. The N-terminal methionine is often cleaved when the second residue in the primary sequence is small and uncharged (Met- Ala-, Cys, Gly, Pro, Ser, Thr, or Val). Required for normal progression through the cell cycle. From Homo sapiens (Human).
    635..652     +  CDS            9xHis (fragment): 9xHis affinity tag
    662..711     +  CDS            SET1 (fragment): solubility-enhancement tag derived from T7 phage gene 10B
    719..766     +  terminator     T7 terminator: transcription terminator for bacteriophage T7 RNA polymerase
    803..1231    +  rep_origin     f1 ori (sequence partly withheld): f1 bacteriophage origin of replication; arrow indicates direction of (+) strand synthesis
   1284..1341    +  promoter       AmpR promoter (fragment): bla
   1350..2165    -  CDS            KanR: aminoglycoside phosphotransferase; aph(3')-Ia; confers resistance to kanamycin in bacteria or G418 (Geneticin®) in eukaryotes
   2287..2875    +  rep_origin     ori: high-copy-number ColE1/pMB1/pBR322/pUC origin of replication
   3061..3200    -  misc_feature   bom: basis of mobility region from pBR322
   3302..3493    -  CDS            rop: Rop protein, which maintains plasmids at low copy number; rop
   3510..3890    +  CDS            YPB1_ECOLX: Protein predicted: Swiss-Prot protein existence level 4. From Escherichia coli.
   3962..4253    -  CDS            TcR (fragment): tetracycline efflux protein; tet; confers resistance to tetracycline
   4268..4289    -  protein_bind   CAP binding site: CAP binding activates transcription in the presence of cAMP. E. coli catabolite activator protein
   4302..5384    -  CDS            lacI: lac repressor; lacI; The lac repressor binds to the lac operator to inhibit transcription in E. coli. This inhibition can be relieved by adding lactose or isopropyl-β-D-thiogalactopyranoside (IPTG).
   5385..5462    -  promoter       lacI promoter: lacI
   5470..1       -  CDS            TcR (fragment) (across the origin): tetracycline efflux protein; tet; confers resistance to tetracycline
>Addgene plasmid #197396 | pSUMO mouse METAP1 1-59 | addgene full sequence | sequence record 389112 | Addgene NGS Result
CGAGATCTCGATCCCGCGAAATTAATACGACTCACTATAGGGGAATTGTGAGCGGATAACAATTCCCCTC
TAGAAATAATTTTGTTTAACTTTAAGAAGGAGATATACCATGGGTCATCACCATCATCATCACGGGTCGG
ACTCAGAAGTCAATCAAGAAGCTAAGCCAGAGGTCAAGCCAGAAGTCAAGCCTGAGACTCACATCAATTT
AAAGGTGTCCGATGGATCTTCAGAGATCTTCTTCAAGATCAAAAAGACCACTCCTTTAAGAAGGCTGATG
GAAGCGTTCGCTAAAAGACAGGGTAAGGAAATGGACTCCTTAAGATTCTTGTACGACGGTATTAGAATTC
AAGCTGATCAGGCCCCTGAAGATTTGGACATGGAGGATAACGATATTATTGAGGCTCACCGCGAACAGAT
TGGAGGATCCCATATGGCGGCGGTGGAGACGCGGGTGTGCGAGACGGACGGCTGCAGCAGCGAGGCCAAG
CTCCAGTGTCCCACCTGCATCAAGCTGGGCATCCAGGGCTCGTACTTCTGCTCGCAGGAATGCTTTAAAG
GAAGCTGGGCCACTCACAAGTTACTACATAAGAAAGCAAAAGATGAAAAGTAAAAGCTTGCGGCCGCACT
CGAGCACCACCACCACCACCACTGAGATCCGGCTGCTAACAAAGCCCGAAAGGAAGCTGAGTTGGCTGCT
GCCACCGCTGAGCAATAACTAGCATAACCCCTTGGGGCCTCTAAACGGGTCTTGAGGGGTTTTTTGCTGA
AAGGAGGAACTATATCCGGATTGGCGAATGGG
[124 nt withheld, positions 803-926]
C
[91 nt withheld, positions 928-1018]
A
[49 nt withheld, positions 1020-1068]
CCTTTGACGTTGGAGTCCACGTTCTTT
[37 nt withheld, positions 1096-1132]
ACCCTATCTCGGTCTATTCTTTTGATTTATAAGGGATTTTGCCGATTTCGGCCTATTGGTTAAAAAATGA
GCTGATTTAACAAAAATTTAACGCGAATTTTAACAAAATATTAACGCTTACAATTTAGGTGGCACTTTTC
GGGGAAATGTGCGCGGAACCCCTATTTGTTTATTTTTCTAAATACATTCAAATATGTATCCGCTCATGAA
TTAATTCTTAGAAAAACTCATCGAGCATCAAATGAAACTGCAATTTATTCATATCAGGATTATCAATACC
ATATTTTTGAAAAAGCCGTTTCTGTAATGAAGGAGAAAACTCACCGAGGCAGTTCCATAGGATGGCAAGA
TCCTGGTATCGGTCTGCGATTCCGACTCGTCCAACATCAATACAACCTATTAATTTCCCCTCGTCAAAAA
TAAGGTTATCAAGTGAGAAATCACCATGAGTGACGACTGAATCCGGTGAGAATGGCAAAAGTTTATGCAT
TTCTTTCCAGACTTGTTCAACAGGCCAGCCATTACGCTCGTCATCAAAATCACTCGCATCAACCAAACCG
TTATTCATTCGTGATTGCGCCTGAGCGAGACGAAATACGCGATCGCTGTTAAAAGGACAATTACAAACAG
GAATCGAATGCAACCGGCGCAGGAACACTGCCAGCGCATCAACAATATTTTCACCTGAATCAGGATATTC
TTCTAATACCTGGAATGCTGTTTTCCCGGGGATCGCAGTGGTGAGTAACCATGCATCATCAGGAGTACGG
ATAAAATGCTTGATGGTCGGAAGAGGCATAAATTCCGTCAGCCAGTTTAGTCTGACCATCTCATCTGTAA
CATCATTGGCAACGCTACCTTTGCCATGTTTCAGAAACAACTCTGGCGCATCGGGCTTCCCATACAATCG
ATAGATTGTCGCACCTGATTGCCCGACATTATCGCGAGCCCATTTATACCCATATAAATCAGCATCCATG
TTGGAATTTAATCGCGGCCTAGAGCAAGACGTTTCCCGTTGAATATGGCTCATAACACCCCTTGTATTAC
TGTTTATGTAAGCAGACAGTTTTATTGTTCATGACCAAAATCCCTTAACGTGAGTTTTCGTTCCACTGAG
CGTCAGACCCCGTAGAAAAGATCAAAGGATCTTCTTGAGATCCTTTTTTTCTGCGCGTAATCTGCTGCTT
GCAAACAAAAAAACCACCGCTACCAGCGGTGGTTTGTTTGCCGGATCAAGAGCTACCAACTCTTTTTCCG
AAGGTAACTGGCTTCAGCAGAGCGCAGATACCAAATACTGTCCTTCTAGTGTAGCCGTAGTTAGGCCACC
ACTTCAAGAACTCTGTAGCACCGCCTACATACCTCGCTCTGCTAATCCTGTTACCAGTGGCTGCTGCCAG
TGGCGATAAGTCGTGTCTTACCGGGTTGGACTCAAGACGATAGTTACCGGATAAGGCGCAGCGGTCGGGC
TGAACGGGGGGTTCGTGCACACAGCCCAGCTTGGAGCGAACGACCTACACCGAACTGAGATACCTACAGC
GTGAGCTATGAGAAAGCGCCACGCTTCCCGAAGGGAGAAAGGCGGACAGGTATCCGGTAAGCGGCAGGGT
CGGAACAGGAGAGCGCACGAGGGAGCTTCCAGGGGGAAACGCCTGGTATCTTTATAGTCCTGTCGGGTTT
CGCCACCTCTGACTTGAGCGTCGATTTTTGTGATGCTCGTCAGGGGGGCGGAGCCTATGGAAAAACGCCA
GCAACGCGGCCTTTTTACGGTTCCTGGCCTTTTGCTGGCCTTTTGCTCACATGTTCTTTCCTGCGTTATC
CCCTGATTCTGTGGATAACCGTATTACCGCCTTTGAGTGAGCTGATACCGCTCGCCGCAGCCGAACGACC
GAGCGCAGCGAGTCAGTGAGCGAGGAAGCGGAAGAGCGCCTGATGCGGTATTTTCTCCTTACGCATCTGT
GCGGTATTTCACACCGCAATGGTGCACTCTCAGTACAATCTGCTCTGATGCCGCATAGTTAAGCCAGTAT
ACACTCCGCTATCGCTACGTGACTGGGTCATGGCTGCGCCCCGACACCCGCCAACACCCGCTGACGCGCC
CTGACGGGCTTGTCTGCTCCCGGCATCCGCTTACAGACAAGCTGTGACCGTCTCCGGGAGCTGCATGTGT
CAGAGGTTTTCACCGTCATCACCGAAACGCGCGAGGCAGCTGCGGTAAAGCTCATCAGCGTGGTCGTGAA
GCGATTCACAGATGTCTGCCTGTTCATCCGCGTCCAGCTCGTTGAGTTTCTCCAGAAGCGTTAATGTCTG
GCTTCTGATAAAGCGGGCCATGTTAAGGGCGGTTTTTTCCTGTTTGGTCACTGATGCCTCCGTGTAAGGG
GGATTTCTGTTCATGGGGGTAATGATACCGATGAAACGAGAGAGGATGCTCACGATACGGGTTACTGATG
ATGAACATGCCCGGTTACTGGAACGTTGTGAGGGTAAACAACTGGCGGTATGGATGCGGCGGGACCAGAG
AAAAATCACTCAGGGTCAATGCCAGCGCTTCGTTAATACAGATGTAGGTGTTCCACAGGGTAGCCAGCAG
CATCCTGCGATGCAGATCCGGAACATAATGGTGCAGGGCGCTGACTTCCGCGTTTCCAGACTTTACGAAA
CACGGAAACCGAAGACCATTCATGTTGTTGCTCAGGTCGCAGACGTTTTGCAGCAGCAGTCGCTTCACGT
TCGCTCGCGTATCGGTGATTCATTCTGCTAACCAGTAAGGCAACCCCGCCAGCCTAGCCGGGTCCTCAAC
GACAGGAGCACGATCATGCGCACCCGTGGGGCCGCCATGCCGGCGATAATGGCCTGCTTCTCGCCGAAAC
GTTTGGTGGCGGGACCAGTGACGAAGGCTTGAGCGAGGGCGTGCAAGATTCCGAATACCGCAAGCGACAG
GCCGATCATCGTCGCGCTCCAGCGAAAGCGGTCCTCGCCGAAAATGACCCAGAGCGCTGCCGGCACCTGT
CCTACGAGTTGCATGATAAAGAAGACAGTCATAAGTGCGGCGACGATAGTCATGCCCCGCGCCCACCGGA
AGGAGCTGACTGGGTTGAAGGCTCTCAAGGGCATCGGTCGAGATCCCGGTGCCTAATGAGTGAGCTAACT
TACATTAATTGCGTTGCGCTCACTGCCCGCTTTCCAGTCGGGAAACCTGTCGTGCCAGCTGCATTAATGA
ATCGGCCAACGCGCGGGGAGAGGCGGTTTGCGTATTGGGCGCCAGGGTGGTTTTTCTTTTCACCAGTGAG
ACGGGCAACAGCTGATTGCCCTTCACCGCCTGGCCCTGAGAGAGTTGCAGCAAGCGGTCCACGCTGGTTT
GCCCCAGCAGGCGAAAATCCTGTTTGATGGTGGTTAACGGCGGGATATAACATGAGCTGTCTTCGGTATC
GTCGTATCCCACTACCGAGATATCCGCACCAACGCGCAGCCCGGACTCGGTAATGGCGCGCATTGCGCCC
AGCGCCATCTGATCGTTGGCAACCAGCATCGCAGTGGGAACGATGCCCTCATTCAGCATTTGCATGGTTT
GTTGAAAACCGGACATGGCACTCCAGTCGCCTTCCCGTTCCGCTATCGGCTGAATTTGATTGCGAGTGAG
ATATTTATGCCAGCCAGCCAGACGCAGACGCGCCGAGACAGAACTTAATGGGCCCGCTAACAGCGCGATT
TGCTGGTGACCCAATGCGACCAGATGCTCCACGCCCAGTCGCGTACCGTCTTCATGGGAGAAAATAATAC
TGTTGATGGGTGTCTGGTCAGAGACATCAAGAAATAACGCCGGAACATTAGTGCAGGCAGCTTCCACAGC
AATGGCATCCTGGTCATCCAGCGGATAGTTAATGATCAGCCCACTGACGCGTTGCGCGAGAAGATTGTGC
ACCGCCGCTTTACAGGCTTCGACGCCGCTTCGTTCTACCATCGACACCACCACGCTGGCACCCAGTTGAT
CGGCGCGAGATTTAATCGCCGCGACAATTTGCGACGGCGCGTGCAGGGCCAGACTGGAGGTGGCAACGCC
AATCAGCAACGACTGTTTGCCCGCCAGTTGTTGTGCCACGCGGTTGGGAATGTAATTCAGCTCCGCCATC
GCCGCTTCCACTTTTTCCCGCGTTTTCGCAGAAACGTGGCTGGCCTGGTTCACCACGCGGGAAACGGTCT
GATAAGAGACACCGGCATACTCTGCGACATCGTATAACGTTACTGGTTTCACATTCACCACCCTGAATTG
ACTCTCTTCCGGGCGCTATCATGCCATACCGCGAAAGGTTTTGCGCCATTCGATGGTGTCCGGGATCTCG
ACGCTCTCCCTTATGCGACTCCTGCATTAGGAAGCAGCCCAGTAGTAGGTTGAGGCCGTTGAGCACCGCC
GCCGCAAGGAATGGTGCATGCAAGGAGATGGCGCCCAACAGTCCCCCGGCCACGGGGCCTGCCACCATAC
CCACGCCGAAACAAGCGCTCATGAGCCCGAAGTGGCGAGCCCGATCTTCCCCATCGGTGATGTCGGCGAT
ATAGGCGCCAGCAACCGCACCTGTGGCGCCGGTGATGCCGGCCACGATGCGTCCGGCGTAGAGGAT
